>Addgene plasmid #205633 | pKM-U6-reRNA-acceptor-2xBbsI | addgene full sequence | sequence record 440806 | Addgene NGS Result
CCACCTAAATTGTAAGCGTTAATATTTTGTTAAAATTCGCGTTAAATTTTTGTTAAATCAGCTCATTTTT
TAACCAATAGGCCGAAATCGGCAAAATCCCTTATAAATCAAAAGAATAGACCGAGATAGGGT
[37 nt withheld, positions 133-169]
AAAGAACGTGGACTCCAACGTCAAAGG
[49 nt withheld, positions 197-245]
T
[91 nt withheld, positions 247-337]
G
[52 nt withheld, positions 339-390]
GGCGGGTGTGGT
[59 nt withheld, positions 403-461]
CCCATTCGCCATTCAGGCTGCGCAACTGTTGGGAAGGGCGATCGGTGCGGGCCTCTTCGCTATTACGCCA
GCTGGCGAAAGGGGGATGTGCTGCAAGGCGATTAAGTTGGGTAACGCCAGGGTTTTCCCAGTCACGACGT
TGTAAAACGACGGCCAGTGAGCGCGCGTAATACGACTCACTATAGGGCGAATTGGGTACCGGCATATGGT
TCTTGACAGAGGTGTAAAAAGTACTCAAAAATTTTACTCAAGTGAAAGTACAAGTACTTAGGGAAAATTT
TACTCAATTAAAAGTAAAAGTATCTGGCTAGAATCTTACTTGAGTAAAAGTAAAAAAGTACTCCATTAAA
ATTGTACTTGAGTATTAAGGAAGTAAAAGTAAAAGCAAGAAAGATCGATCTCGAAGGATCTGGAGGCCAC
CATGGTGTCGATAACTTCGTATAGCATACATTATACGAAGTTATCGATAGTCCAGTGTGGTGGAATTGCC
CTTGGCCGGCCATAACTTCGTATAGGATACTTTATACGAAGTTATGGTACCGGCGCGCATGTGAGGGCCT
ATTTCCCATGATTCCTTCATATTTGCATATACGATACAAGGCTGTTAGAGAGATAATTGGAATTAATTTG
ACTGTAAACACAAAGATATTAGTACAAAATACGTGACGTAGAAAGTAATAATTTCTTGGGTAGTTTGCAG
TTTTAAAATTATGTTTTAAAATGGACTATCATATGCTTACCGTAACTTGAAAGTATTTCGATTTCTTGGC
TTTATATATCTTGTGGAAAGGACGAAACACCGTGGTGGCTGCGGGAATCTCAGACACCTTAAACGCTCAT
GGAGGCTATGTCAGACCTGCTTCGGCGGGCAATGGTCTGCGAAGTGAGAATCACGCGACTTTAGTCGTGT
GAGGTTCAAGCGTCTTCGAGACGGTTGTAAATGAGCACGAAGACTCGGCCGGCATGGTCCCAGCCTCCTC
GCTGGCGCCGGCTGGGCAACATGCTTCGGCATGGCGAATGGGACTTTTTTGGTACCAGGTACGGCCGCTT
CGAGCAGACATGATAAGATACATTGATGAGTTTGGACAAACCACAACTAGAATGCAGTGAAAAAAATGCT
TTATTTGTGAAATTTGTGATGCTATTGCTTTATTTGTAACCATTATAAGCTGCAATAAACAAGTTAACAA
CAACAATTGCATTCATTTTATGTTTCAGGTTCAGGGGGAGATGTGGGAGGTTTTTTAAAGCAAGTAAAAC
CTCTACAAATGTGGTAAAATCGCGAAGGTCGACGGTATACAGACATGATAAGATACATTGATGAGTTTGG
ACAAACCACAACTAGAATGCAGTGAAAAAAATGCTTTATTTGTGAAATTTGTGATGCTATTGCTTTATTT
GTAACCATTATAAGCTGCAATAAACAAGTTGGGGTGGGCGAAGAACTCCAGCATGAGATCCCCGCGCTGG
AGGATCATCCAGCCGGCGTCCCGGAAAACGATTCCGAAGCCCAACCTTTCATAGAAGGCGGCGGTGGAAT
CGAAATCTCGTAGCACGTGCTATTCCTTTGCCCTCGGACGAGTGCTGGGGCGTCGGTTTCCACTATCGGC
GAGTACTTCTACACAGCCATCGGTCCAGACGGCCGCGCTTCTGCGGGCGATTTGTGTACGCCCGACAGTC
CCGGCTCCGGATCGGACGATTGCGTCGCATCGACCCTGCGCCCAAGCTGCATCATCGAAATTGCCGTCAA
CCAAGCTCTGATAGAGTTGGTCAAGACCAATGCGGAGCATATACGCCCGGAGCCGCGGCGATCCTGCAAG
CTCCGGATGCCTCCGCTCGAAGTAGCGCGTCTGCTGCTCCATACAAGCCAACCACGGCCTCCAGAAGAAG
ATGTTGGCGACCTCGTATTGGGAATCCCCGAACATCGCCTCGCTCCAGTCAATGACCGCTGTTATGCGGC
CATTGTCCGTCAGGACATTGTTGGAGCCGAAATCCGCGTGCACGAGGTGCCGGACTTCGGGGCAGTCCTC
GGCCCAAAGCATCAGCTCATCGAGAGCCTGCGCGACGGACGCACTGACGGTGTCGTCCATCACAGTTTGC
CAGTGATACACATGGGGATCAGCAATCGCGCATATGAAATCACGCCATGTAGTGTATTGACCGATTCCTT
GCGGTCCGAATGGGCCGAACCCGCTCGTCTGGCTAAGATCGGCCGCAGCGATCGCATCCATGGCCTCCGC
GACCGGCTGCAGAACAGCGGGCAGTTCGGTTTCAGGCAGGTCTTGCAACGTGACACCCTGTGCACGGCGG
GAGATGCAATAGGTCAGGCTCTCGCTGAATTCCCCAATGTCAAGCACTTCCGGAATCGGGAGCGCGGCCG
ATGCAAAGTGCCGATAAACATAACGATCTTTGTAGAAACCATCGGCGCAGCTATTTACCCGCAGGACATA
TCCACGCCCTCCTACATCGAAGCTGAAAGCACGAGATTCTTCGCCCTCCGAGAGCTGCATCAGGTCGGAG
ACGCTGTCGAACTTTTCGATCAGAAACTTCTCGACAGACGTCGCGGTGAGTTCAGGCTTTTTCATCACGT
GCTGATCAGATCCGAAAATGGATATACAAGCTCCCGGGAGCTTTTTGCAAAAGCCTAGGCCTCCAAAAAA
GCCTCCTCACTACTTCTGGAATAGCTCAGAGGCAGAGGCGGCCTCGGCCTCTGCATAAATAAAAAAAATT
AGTCAGCCATGGGGCGGAGAATGGGCGGAACTGGGCGGAGTTAGGGGCGGGATGGGCGGAGTTAGGGGCG
GGACTATGGTTGCTGACTAATTGAGATGCATGCTTTGCATACTTCTGCCTGCTGGGGAGCCTGGGGACTT
TCCACACCCTAACTGACACACATTCCACAGAATTCAAGTGATCTCCAAAAAATAAGTACTTTTTGACTGT
AAATAAAATTGTAAGGAGTAAAAAGTACTTTTTTTTCTAAAAAAATGTAATTAAGTAAAAGTAAAAGTAT
TGATTTTTAATTGTACTCAAGTAAAGTAAAAATCCCCAAAAATAATACTTAAGTACAGTAATCAAGTAAA
ATTACTCAAGTACTTTACACCTCTGGTTCTTGACCCCCTACCTTCAGCAAGCCCAGCAGATCCGAGCTCC
AGCTTTTGTTCCCTTTAGTGAGGGTTAATTGCGCGCTTGGCGTAATCATGGTCATAGCTGTTTCCTGTGT
GAAATTGTTATCCGCTCACAATTCCACACAACATACGAGCCGGAAGCATAAAGTGTAAAGCCTGGGGTGC
CTAATGAGTGAGCTAACTCACATTAATTGCGTTGCGCTCACTGCCCGCTTTCCAGTCGGGAAACCTGTCG
TGCCAGCTGCATTAATGAATCGGCCAACGCGCGGGGAGAGGCGGTTTGCGTATTGGGCGCTCTTCCGCTT
CCTCGCTCACTGACTCGCTGCGCTCGGTCGTTCGGCTGCGGCGAGCGGTATCAGCTCACTCAAAGGCGGT
AATACGGTTATCCACAGAATCAGGGGATAACGCAGGAAAGAACATGTGAGCAAAAGGCCAGCAAAAGGCC
AGGAACCGTAAAAAGGCCGCGTTGCTGGCGTTTTTCCATAGGCTCCGCCCCCCTGACGAGCATCACAAAA
ATCGACGCTCAAGTCAGAGGTGGCGAAACCCGACAGGACTATAAAGATACCAGGCGTTTCCCCCTGGAAG
CTCCCTCGTGCGCTCTCCTGTTCCGACCCTGCCGCTTACCGGATACCTGTCCGCCTTTCTCCCTTCGGGA
AGCGTGGCGCTTTCTCATAGCTCACGCTGTAGGTATCTCAGTTCGGTGTAGGTCGTTCGCTCCAAGCTGG
GCTGTGTGCACGAACCCCCCGTTCAGCCCGACCGCTGCGCCTTATCCGGTAACTATCGTCTTGAGTCCAA
CCCGGTAAGACACGACTTATCGCCACTGGCAGCAGCCACTGGTAACAGGATTAGCAGAGCGAGGTATGTA
GGCGGTGCTACAGAGTTCTTGAAGTGGTGGCCTAACTACGGCTACACTAGAAGAACAGTATTTGGTATCT
GCGCTCTGCTGAAGCCAGTTACCTTCGGAAAAAGAGTTGGTAGCTCTTGATCCGGCAAACAAACCACCGC
TGGTAGCGGTGGTTTTTTTGTTTGCAAGCAGCAGATTACGCGCAGAAAAAAAGGATCTCAAGAAGATCCT
TTGATCTTTTCTACGGGGTCTGACGCTCAGTGGAACGAAAACTCACGTTAAGGGATTTTGGTCATGAGAT
TATCAAAAAGGATCTTCACCTAGATCCTTTTAAATTAAAAATGAAGTTTTAAATCAATCTAAAGTATATA
TGAGTAAACTTGGTCTGACAGTTACCAATGCTTAATCAGTGAGGCACCTATCTCAGCGATCTGTCTATTT
CGTTCATCCATAGTTGCCTGACTCCCCGTCGTGTAGATAACTACGATACGGGAGGGCTTACCATCTGGCC
CCAGTGCTGCAATGATACCGCGAGACCCACGCTCACCGGCTCCAGATTTATCAGCAATAAACCAGCCAGC
CGGAAGGGCCGAGCGCAGAAGTGGTCCTGCAACTTTATCCGCCTCCATCCAGTCTATTAATTGTTGCCGG
GAAGCTAGAGTAAGTAGTTCGCCAGTTAATAGTTTGCGCAACGTTGTTGCCATTGCTACAGGCATCGTGG
TGTCACGCTCGTCGTTTGGTATGGCTTCATTCAGCTCCGGTTCCCAACGATCAAGGCGAGTTACATGATC
CCCCATGTTGTGCAAAAAAGCGGTTAGCTCCTTCGGTCCTCCGATCGTTGTCAGAAGTAAGTTGGCCGCA
GTGTTATCACTCATGGTTATGGCAGCACTGCATAATTCTCTTACTGTCATGCCATCCGTAAGATGCTTTT
CTGTGACTGGTGAGTACTCAACCAAGTCATTCTGAGAATAGTGTATGCGGCGACCGAGTTGCTCTTGCCC
GGCGTCAATACGGGATAATACCGCGCCACATAGCAGAACTTTAAAAGTGCTCATCATTGGAAAACGTTCT
TCGGGGCGAAAACTCTCAAGGATCTTACCGCTGTTGAGATCCAGTTCGATGTAACCCACTCGTGCACCCA
ACTGATCTTCAGCATCTTTTACTTTCACCAGCGTTTCTGGGTGAGCAAAAACAGGAAGGCAAAATGCCGC
AAAAAAGGGAATAAGGGCGACACGGAAATGTTGAATACTCATACTCTTCCTTTTTCAATATTATTGAAGC
ATTTATCAGGGTTATTGTCTCATGAGCGGATACATATTTGAATGTATTTAGAAAAATAAACAAATAGGGG
TTCCGCGCACATTTCCCCGAAAAGTG
Features (pLannotate 1.2.2; 21 found; start..end, strand, type, name):
      7..461     -  rep_origin     f1 ori (sequence partly withheld): f1 bacteriophage origin of replication; arrow indicates direction of (+) strand synthesis
    466..621     -  CDS            lacZα (fragment): LacZα fragment of β-galactosidase; lacZ fragment
    629..647     +  promoter       T7 promoter: promoter for bacteriophage T7 RNA polymerase
    892..925     +  protein_bind   loxP: Cre-mediated recombination occurs in the 8-bp core sequence (GCATACAT). Cre recombinase
    963..996     +  protein_bind   lox2272: Cre-mediated recombination occurs in the 8-bp core sequence (GGATACTT). lox2272 sites are compatible with each other, but incompatible with loxP or loxN sites (Lee and Saito, 1988). Cre recombinase
   1014..1254    +  promoter       U6 promoter: RNA polymerase III promoter for human U6 snRNA
   1315..1389    -  CDS            pckA (fragment): PCKA_DEIRA - Protein inferred from homology: Swiss-Prot protein existence level 3. Involved in the gluconeogenesis. Catalyzes the conversion of oxaloacetate (OAA) to phosphoenolpyruvate (PEP) through direct phosphoryl transfer between the nucleoside triphosphate and OAA. From Deinococcus radiodurans (strain ATCC 13939 / DSM 20539 / JCM 16871 / LMG 4051 / NBRC 15346 / NCIMB 9279 / R1 / VKM B-1422).
   1525..1646    -  polyA_signal   SV40 poly(A) signal: SV40 polyadenylation signal
   1669..1737    -  CDS            large T antigen (fragment): large T antigen from SV40 (simian virus 40)
   1770..1891    -  polyA_signal   SV40 poly(A) signal: SV40 polyadenylation signal
   1886..2011    -  CDS            ble (fragment): BLE_KLEPN - Experimental evidence at protein level: Swiss-Prot protein existence level 1. Binding protein with a strong affinity to the bleomycin family of antibiotics. Binds to CL990; an antimitotic-antibiotic compound. From Klebsiella pneumoniae.
   2021..3046    -  CDS            HygR: aminoglycoside phosphotransferase from E. coli; aph(4)-Ia; confers resistance to hygromycin
   3103..3313    -  promoter       SV40 promoter: SV40 early promoter
   3623..3641    -  promoter       T3 promoter: promoter for bacteriophage T3 RNA polymerase
   3686..3702    -  protein_bind   lac operator: The lac repressor binds to the lac operator to inhibit transcription in E. coli. This inhibition can be relieved by adding lactose or isopropyl-β-D-thiogalactopyranoside (IPTG). lac repressor encoded by lacI
   3710..3740    -  promoter       lac promoter: promoter for the E. coli lac operon
   3755..3776    -  protein_bind   CAP binding site: CAP binding activates transcription in the presence of cAMP. E. coli catabolite activator protein
   3789..3881    -  CDS            lacI (fragment): lac repressor; lacI; The lac repressor binds to the lac operator to inhibit transcription in E. coli. This inhibition can be relieved by adding lactose or isopropyl-β-D-thiogalactopyranoside (IPTG).
   4064..4652    -  rep_origin     ori: high-copy-number ColE1/pMB1/pBR322/pUC origin of replication
   4823..5683    -  CDS            AmpR: β-lactamase; bla; confers resistance to ampicillin, carbenicillin, and related antibiotics
   5684..5788    -  promoter       AmpR promoter: bla
