[The description below was written by a language model from this plasmid's Addgene catalogue record and pLannotate feature annotations shown in this document.]
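Description:
pKM-U6-reRNA-acceptor-2xBbsI is a 5.8 kb mammalian expression plasmid built on the pT2-U6 sgBbsI backbone. It serves as an acceptor vector for cloning and expressing guide RNAs (reRNAs, also called omegaRNAs) for the ISDra2 TnpB RNA-guided nuclease. It is propagated in E. coli through a high-copy ColE1/pUC-type origin and selected with ampicillin via the AmpR (β-lactamase) cassette. The backbone also retains pBluescript-like remnants: an f1 origin, lacZα and lacI fragments, lac promoter/operator elements, and flanking T7 and T3 promoters.

The payload is a human U6 RNA polymerase III promoter driving a synthetic ISDra2 TnpB reRNA scaffold. The scaffold carries a placeholder bounded by two BbsI sites, so a target-specific guide sequence can be inserted by type IIS restriction cloning. The short "pckA fragment" from Deinococcus radiodurans annotated just downstream of U6 probably reflects the native genomic origin of the ISDra2 reRNA scaffold rather than a functional coding sequence. On the opposite strand, an SV40 early promoter drives a hygromycin resistance gene followed by SV40 polyadenylation signals, which allows selection of mammalian cells. The small ble and large T antigen fragments nearby appear to be cloning remnants.

A loxP and a lox2272 site lie just upstream of the U6 promoter, but the record does not explain their role. The "pT2" backbone name suggests a transposon-based integration design, although no transposon repeats are annotated in the feature table. TnpB itself is not encoded and must be supplied separately. The plasmid is intended for TnpB-mediated genome editing experiments in mammalian cells.
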