Addgene plasmid #205633: pKM-U6-reRNA-acceptor-2xBbsI
Purpose: Cloning and U6-drive expression of ISDra2 TnpB reRNAs
Depositing lab: Gerald Schwank. Depositing organization: University of Zurich. Publication: Effective genome editing with an enhanced ISDra2 TnpB system and deep learning-predicted omegaRNAs. Marquart KF, Mathis N, Mollaysa A, Muller S, Kissling L, Rothgangl T, Schmidheini L, Kulcsar PI, Allam A, Kaufmann MM, Matsushita M, Haenggi T, Cathomen T, Kopf M, Krauthammer M, Schwank G. Nat Methods. 2024 Sep 23. doi: 10.1038/s41592-024-02418-z. PubMed 39313558.
Backbone
  Vector backbone: pT2-U6 sgBbsI
  Backbone manufacturer: Richard Sherwood, Addgene #71485
  Vector type: Mammalian Expression
Growth in bacteria
  Bacterial resistance: Ampicillin, 100 μg/mL
  Growth temperature: 37°C
  Growth strain: NEB Stable
  Copy number: Unknown
Gene/Insert
  Gene/Insert name: ISDra2-TnpB reRNA with placeholder for guide cloning with BbsI
  Species: Synthetic
  Promoter: U6
  Cloning method: Gibson Cloning
Terms and licenses: Academic/Nonprofit Terms; Industry Terms: Not Available to Industry
How to cite: pKM-U6-reRNA-acceptor-2xBbsI was a gift from Gerald Schwank (Addgene plasmid # 205633 ; http://n2t.net/addgene:205633 ; RRID:Addgene_205633)
